Addgene plasmid #65147: pYTK040
Purpose: Encodes 6XHis_3XFlag as a Type 3a part to be used in the Dueber YTK system
Depositing lab: John Dueber. Depositing organization: University of California, Berkeley. Publication: A Highly Characterized Yeast Toolkit for Modular, Multipart Assembly. Lee ME, DeLoache WC, Cervantes B, Dueber JE. ACS Synth Biol. 2015 Apr 14. 10.1021/sb500366v PubMed 25871405.
Backbone
  Vector backbone: pYTK001
  Vector type: Bacterial Expression
Growth in bacteria
  Bacterial resistance: Chloramphenicol, 25 μg/mL
  Growth temperature: 37°C
  Growth strain: DH10B
  Copy number: High Copy
Gene/Insert
  Gene/Insert name: 6XHis_3XFlag
  Species: Synthetic
  Cloning method: Restriction Enzyme; 5′ cloning site BsmBI (destroyed during cloning); 3′ cloning site BsmBI (destroyed during cloning)
Terms and licenses: Academic/Nonprofit Terms; Industry Terms: Not Available to Industry
Depositor comments: Type 3a parts are used for N-terminal coding sequences. This plasmid encodes for an N-terminal protein purification tag. For more information, please visit the supplemental information in PMID:25871405.
How to cite: pYTK040 was a gift from John Dueber (Addgene plasmid # 65147 ; http://n2t.net/addgene:65147 ; RRID:Addgene_65147)
