[The description below was written by a language model from this plasmid's Addgene catalogue record and pLannotate feature annotations shown in this document.]
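Description:
pYTK040 is a small part-storage plasmid (about 1.8 kb) from a modular yeast toolkit (YTK) for multipart assembly. It is built on the pYTK001 part entry backbone and is catalogued as a bacterial vector. It is maintained in E. coli through a high-copy ColE1/pUC-type origin of replication. Selection is with chloramphenicol, provided by the cat gene (chloramphenicol acetyltransferase) under its native cat promoter. A phage lambda t0 terminator lies downstream of cat, between the resistance cassette and the part.

The payload is a short synthetic coding segment, 6XHis_3XFlag, stored as a Type 3a part, the toolkit category used for N-terminal coding sequences. It combines a hexahistidine tag for metal-affinity purification with three tandem FLAG epitopes for antibody-based detection or capture, and the depositor describes it as an N-terminal protein purification tag. The annotated features are consistent with this. Two fragments match 3xFLAG, and a short fragment matched to the composite capTEV tag most likely reflects the 6xHis stretch rather than a full biotinylation/TEV module. The tag order suggested by the feature coordinates differs from the order in the name, and the record does not resolve this.

The insert was placed in the entry vector through BsmBI sites that were destroyed during cloning. The plasmid carries no annotated promoter or terminator for expressing the tag and no yeast origin or marker, so it is not an expression construct in its own right. It serves as a source of the tag, which is combined with a downstream coding part, a promoter, a terminator and other toolkit parts to build expression cassettes for tagged fusion proteins.
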