Features (pLannotate 1.2.2; 7 found; start..end, strand, type, name):
     20..54      +  CDS            3xFLAG (fragment): three tandem FLAG® epitope tags
     65..81      +  CDS            3xFLAG (fragment): three tandem FLAG® epitope tags
     89..105     +  CDS            capTEV™ (fragment): composite tag for in vivo biotinylation, TEV protease cleavage, and 6xHis tagging
    126..160     -  terminator     lambda t0 terminator: minimal transcription terminator from phage lambda (Scholtissek and Grosse, 1987)
    234..890     -  CDS            cat: CAT_ECOLX - Experimental evidence at protein level: Swiss-Prot protein existence level 1. This enzyme is an effector of chloramphenicol resistance in bacteria. From Escherichia coli. This protein is used as a marker in many commonly used cloning vectors, such as pACYC184.
    891..988     -  promoter       cat promoter: promoter of the E. coli cat gene encoding chloramphenicol acetyltransferase
   1072..1660    +  rep_origin     ori: high-copy-number ColE1/pMB1/pBR322/pUC origin of replication
>Addgene plasmid #65147 | pYTK040 | depositor full sequence | sequence record 110200 | Full Sequence
TCGGTCTCATATGGATTACAAGGACGATGATGATAAGGACTACAAAGATGATGATGACAAAGATTATAAG
GACGATGATGATAAAGGTCATCATCATCATCATCACGGTTCTTGAGACCAGACCAATAAAAAACGCCCGG
CGGCAACCGAGCGTTCTGAACAAATCCAGATGGAGTTCTGAGGTCATTACTGGATCTATCAACAGGAGTC
CAAGCGAGCTCGATATCAAATTACGCCCCGCCCTGCCACTCATCGCAGTACTGTTGTAATTCATTAAGCA
TTCTGCCGACATGGAAGCCATCACAAACGGCATGATGAACCTGAATCGCCAGCGGCATCAGCACCTTGTC
GCCTTGCGTATAATATTTGCCCATGGTGAAAACGGGGGCGAAGAAGTTGTCCATATTGGCCACGTTTAAA
TCAAAACTGGTGAAACTCACCCAGGGATTGGCTGAAACGAAAAACATATTCTCAATAAACCCTTTAGGGA
AATAGGCCAGGTTTTCACCGTAACACGCCACATCTTGCGAATATATGTGTAGAAACTGCCGGAAATCGTC
GTGGTATTCACTCCAGAGCGATGAAAACGTTTCAGTTTGCTCATGGAAAACGGTGTAACAAGGGTGAACA
CTATCCCATATCACCAGCTCACCGTCTTTCATTGCCATACGAAATTCCGGATGAGCATTCATCAGGCGGG
CAAGAATGTGAATAAAGGCCGGATAAAACTTGTGCTTATTTTTCTTTACGGTCTTTAAAAAGGCCGTAAT
ATCCAGCTGAACGGTCTGGTTATAGGTACATTGAGCAACTGACTGAAATGCCTCAAAATGTTCTTTACGA
TGCCATTGGGATATATCAACGGTGGTATATCCAGTGATTTTTTTCTCCATTTTAGCTTCCTTAGCTCCTG
AAAATCTCGATAACTCAAAAAATACGCCCGGTAGTGATCTTATTTCATTATGGTGAAAGTTGGAACCTCT
TACGTGCCCGATCAATCATGACCAAAATCCCTTAACGTGAGTTTTCGTTCCACTGAGCGTCAGACCCCGT
AGAAAAGATCAAAGGATCTTCTTGAGATCCTTTTTTTCTGCGCGTAATCTGCTGCTTGCAAACAAAAAAA
CCACCGCTACCAGCGGTGGTTTGTTTGCCGGATCAAGAGCTACCAACTCTTTTTCCGAAGGTAACTGGCT
TCAGCAGAGCGCAGATACCAAATACTGTTCTTCTAGTGTAGCCGTAGTTAGGCCACCACTTCAAGAACTC
TGTAGCACCGCCTACATACCTCGCTCTGCTAATCCTGTTACCAGTGGCTGCTGCCAGTGGCGATAAGTCG
TGTCTTACCGGGTTGGACTCAAGACGATAGTTACCGGATAAGGCGCAGCGGTCGGGCTGAACGGGGGGTT
CGTGCACACAGCCCAGCTTGGAGCGAACGACCTACACCGAACTGAGATACCTACAGCGTGAGCTATGAGA
AAGCGCCACGCTTCCCGAAGGGAGAAAGGCGGACAGGTATCCGGTAAGCGGCAGGGTCGGAACAGGAGAG
CGCACGAGGGAGCTTCCAGGGGGAAACGCCTGGTATCTTTATAGTCCTGTCGGGTTTCGCCACCTCTGAC
TTGAGCGTCGATTTTTGTGATGCTCGTCAGGGGGGCGGAGCCTATGGAAAAACGCCAGCAACGCGGCCTT
TTTACGGTTCCTGGCCTTTTGCTGGCCTTTTGCTCACATGTTCTTTCCTGCGTTATCCCCTGATTCTGTG
GATAACCGTAG
