>Addgene plasmid #65147 | pYTK040 | addgene partial sequence | sequence record 112496 | CAT-F 5'-GTTTGTGATGGCTTCCATGTC-3'
CAGTACTGCGATGAGTGGCAGGGCGGGGCGTAATTTGATATCGAGCTCGCTTGGACTCCTGTTGATAGAT
CCAGTAATGACCTCAGAACTCCATCTGGATTTGTTCAGAACGCTCGGTTGCCGCCGGGCGTTTTTTATTG
GTCTGGTCTCAAGAACCGTGATGATGATGATGATGACCTTTATCATCATCGTCCTTATAATCTTTGTCAT
CATCATCTTTGTAGTCCTTATCATCATCGTCCTTGTAATCCATATGAGACCGACTACGGTTATCCACAGA
ATCAGGGGATAACGCAGGAAAGAACATGTGAGCAAAAGGCCAGCAAAAGGCCAGGAACCGTAAAAAGGCC
GCGTTGCTGGCGTTTTTCCATAGGCTCCGCCCCCCTGACGAGCATCACAAAAATCGACGCTCAAGTCAGA
GGTGGCGAAACCCGACAGGACTATAAAGATACCAGGCGTTTCCCCCTGGAAGCTCCCTCGTGCGCTCTCC
TGTTCCGACCCTGCCGCTTACCGGATACCTGTCCGCCTTTCTCCCTTCGGGAAGCGTGGCGCTTTCTCAT
AGCTCACGCTGTAGGTATCTCAGTTCGGTGTAGGTCGTTCGCTCCAAGCTGGGCTGTGTGCACGAACCCC
CCGTTCAGCCCGACCGCTGCGCCTTATCCGGTAACTATCGTCTTGAGTCCAACCCGGTAAGACACGACTT
ATCGCCACTGGCAGCAGCCACTGGTAACAGGATTAGCAGAGCGAGGTATGTAGGCGGTGCTACAGAGTTC
TTGAAGTGGTGGCCTAACTACGGCTACACTAGAAGAACAGTATTTGGTATCTGCGCTCTGCTGAAGCCAG
TTACCTTCGGAAAAAGAGTTGGTAGCTCTTGATCCGGCAAACAAACCACCGCTGGTAGCGGTGGTTTTTT
TGTTTGCAAGCAGCAGATTACGCGCAGAAAAAAAGGATCTCAAGAAGATCCTTTGATCTTTTCTACGGGG
TCTGACGCTCAGTGGAACGAAAA
