>Addgene plasmid #65147 | pYTK040 | addgene partial sequence | sequence record 220916 | pRS414-R 5'-CACCTCTGACTTGAGCGTCG-3'
TATGGAAAAACGCCAGCAACGCGGCCTTTTTACGGTTCCTGGCCTTTTGCTGGCCTTTTGCTCACATGTT
CTTTCCTGCGTTATCCCCTGATTCTGTGGATAACCGTAGTCGGTCTCATATGGATTACAAGGACGATGAT
GATAAGGACTACAAAGATGATGATGACAAAGATTATAAGGACGATGATGATAAAGGTCATCATCATCATC
ATCACGGTTCTTGAGACCAGACCAATAAAAAACGCCCGGCGGCAACCGAGCGTTCTGAACAAATCCAGAT
GGAGTTCTGAGGTCATTACTGGATCTATCAACAGGAGTCCAAGCGAGCTCGATATCAAATTACGCCCCGC
CCTGCCACTCATCGCAGTACTGTTGTAATTCATTAAGCATTCTGCCGACATGGAAGCCATCACAAACGGC
ATGATGAACCTGAATCGCCAGCGGCATCAGCACCTTGTCGCCTTGCGTATAATATTTGCCCATGGTGAAA
ACGGGGGCGAAGAAGTTGTCCATATTGGCCACGTTTAAATCAAAACTGGTGAAACTCACCCAGGGATTGG
CTGAAACGAAAAACATATTCTCAATAAACCCTTTAGGGAAATAGGCCAGGTTTTCACCGTAACACGCCAC
ATCTTGCGAATATATGTGTAGAAACTGCCGGAAATCGTCGTGGTATTCACTCCAGAGCGATGAAAACGTT
TCAGTTTGCTCATGGAAAACGGTGTAACAAGGGTGAACACTATCCCATATCACCAGCTCACCGTCTTTCA
TTGCCATACGAAATTCCGGATGAGCATTCATCA
